>Addgene plasmid #73939 | nls-Flamindo2 | depositor full sequence | sequence record 137407 | nls-Flamindo2 sequence 6622 bps
GACGGATCGGGAGATCTCCCGATCCCCTATGGTGCACTCTCAGTACAATCTGCTCTGATGCCGCATAGTT
AAGCCAGTATCTGCTCCCTGCTTGTGTGTTGGAGGTCGCTGAGTAGTGCGCGAGCAAAATTTAAGCTACA
ACAAGGCAAGGCTTGACCGACAATTGCATGAAGAATCTGCTTAGGGTTAGGCGTTTTGCGCTGCTTCGCG
ATGTACGGGCCAGATATACGCGTTGACATTGATTATTGACTAGTTATTAATAGTAATCAATTACGGGGTC
ATTAGTTCATAGCCCATATATGGAGTTCCGCGTTACATAACTTACGGTAAATGGCCCGCCTGGCTGACCG
CCCAACGACCCCCGCCCATTGACGTCAATAATGACGTATGTTCCCATAGTAACGCCAATAGGGACTTTCC
ATTGACGTCAATGGGTGGAGTATTTACGGTAAACTGCCCACTTGGCAGTACATCAAGTGTATCATATGCC
AAGTACGCCCCCTATTGACGTCAATGACGGTAAATGGCCCGCCTGGCATTATGCCCAGTACATGACCTTA
TGGGACTTTCCTACTTGGCAGTACATCTACGTATTAGTCATCGCTATTACCATGGTGATGCGGTTTTGGC
AGTACATCAATGGGCGTGGATAGCGGTTTGACTCACGGGGATTTCCAAGTCTCCACCCCATTGACGTCAA
TGGGAGTTTGTTTTGGCACCAAAATCAACGGGACTTTCCAAAATGTCGTAACAACTCCGCCCCATTGACG
CAAATGGGCGGTAGGCGTGTACGGTGGGAGGTCTATATAAGCAGAGCTCTCTGGCTAACTAGAGAACCCA
CTGCTTACTGGCTTATCGAAATTAATACGACTCACTATAGGGAGACCCAAGCTGGCTAGCGTTTAAACGG
GCCCTCTAGACTCGAGATGCCCAAGAAGAAGCGCAAGGTGGAGGACGTGGATCCCATGGTGAGCAAGGGC
GAGGAGCTGTTCACCGGGGTGGTGCCCATCCTGGTCGAGCTGGACGGCGACGTAAACGGCCACAAGTTCA
GCGTGTCCGGCGAGGGCGAGGGCGATGCCACCTACGGCAAGCTGACCCTGAAGTTCATCTGCACCACCGG
CAAGCTGCCCGTGCCCTGGCCCACCCTCGTGACCACCTTCGGCTACGGCCTGATGTGCTTCGCCCGCTAC
CCCGACCACATGAAGCAGCACGACTTCTTCAAGTCCGCCATGCCCGAAGGCTACGTCCAGGAGCGCACCA
TCTTCTTCAAGGACGACGGCAACTACAAGACCCGCGCCGAGGTGAAGTTCGAGGGCGACACCCTGGTGAA
CCGCATCGAGCTGAAGGGCATCGACTTCAAGGAGGACGGCAACATCCTGGGGCACAAGCTGGAGTACAAC
CTCCGCGGGGCACTGAAGAAAGAGGAGCTTGTTGAGGCTATGGCCCTCCTGTCCCAGCGAGGGCCTGATG
CCCTACTCACCGTGGCGCTCCGGAAGCCCCCAGGTCAGCGTACGGATGAAGAACTGGACCTGATCTTTGA
AGAGCTGCTGCATATCAAGGCGGTGGCACACCTTTCTAACTCGGTGAAGCGGGAACTAGCTGCTGTTCTG
CTCTTTGAACCACACAGCAAGGCAGGAACTGTGTTGTTCAGCCAGGGGGACAAGGGTACCTCGTGGTACA
TTATCTGGAAGGGATCTGTCAATGTGGTGACCCATGGCAAGGGGCTGGTGACCACGTTGCACGAGGGAGA
TGACTTTGGACAGCTGGCTCTGGTGAACGACGCACCTCGGGCAGCCACCATCATCCTTCGAGAAAATAAC
TGTCACTTTCTGCGTGTGGACAAGCAGGACTTCAACCGCATCATCAAGGATGTGGAAGCAAAAACCATGA
GACTGGAAGAAGAATTCAACAGCCACAACGTCTATATCATGGCCGACAAGCAGAAGAACGGCATCAAGGT
GAACTTCAAGATCCGCCACAACATCGAGGACGGCAGCGTGCAGCTCGCCGACCACTACCAGCAGAACACC
CCCATCGGCGACGGCCCCGTGCTGCTGCCCGACAACCACTACCTGAGCTACCAGTCCGCCCTGAGCAAAG
ACCCCAACGAGAAGCGCGATCACATGGTCCTGCTGGAGTTCGTGACCGCCGCCGGGATCACTCTCGGCAT
GGACGAGCTGTACAAGTAAAAGCTTAAGTTTAAACCGCTGATCAGCCTCGACTGTGCCTTCTAGTTGCCA
GCCATCTGTTGTTTGCCCCTCCCCCGTGCCTTCCTTGACCCTGGAAGGTGCCACTCCCACTGTCCTTTCC
TAATAAAATGAGGAAATTGCATCGCATTGTCTGAGTAGGTGTCATTCTATTCTGGGGGGTGGGGTGGGGC
AGGACAGCAAGGGGGAGGATTGGGAAGACAATAGCAGGCATGCTGGGGATGCGGTGGGCTCTATGGCTTC
TGAGGCGGAAAGAACCAGCTGGGGCTCTAGGGGGTATCCCC
[124 nt withheld, positions 2492-2615]
C
[91 nt withheld, positions 2617-2707]
A
[49 nt withheld, positions 2709-2757]
CCTTTGACGTTGGAGTCCACGTTCTTT
[37 nt withheld, positions 2785-2821]
ACCCTATCTCGGTCTATTCTTTTGATTTATAAGGGATTTTGCCGATTTCGGCCTATTGGTTAAAAAATGA
GCTGATTTAACAAAAATTTAACGCGAATTAATTCTGTGGAATGTGTGTCAGTTAGGGTGTGGAAAGTCCC
CAGGCTCCCCAGCAGGCAGAAGTATGCAAAGCATGCATCTCAATTAGTCAGCAACCAGGTGTGGAAAGTC
CCCAGGCTCCCCAGCAGGCAGAAGTATGCAAAGCATGCATCTCAATTAGTCAGCAACCATAGTCCCGCCC
CTAACTCCGCCCATCCCGCCCCTAACTCCGCCCAGTTCCGCCCATTCTCCGCCCCATGGCTGACTAATTT
TTTTTATTTATGCAGAGGCCGAGGCCGCCTCTGCCTCTGAGCTATTCCAGAAGTAGTGAGGAGGCTTTTT
TGGAGGCCTAGGCTTTTGCAAAAAGCTCCCGGGAGCTTGTATATCCATTTTCGGATCTGATCAAGAGACA
GGATGAGGATCGTTTCGCATGATTGAACAAGATGGATTGCACGCAGGTTCTCCGGCCGCTTGGGTGGAGA
GGCTATTCGGCTATGACTGGGCACAACAGACAATCGGCTGCTCTGATGCCGCCGTGTTCCGGCTGTCAGC
GCAGGGGCGCCCGGTTCTTTTTGTCAAGACCGACCTGTCCGGTGCCCTGAATGAACTGCAGGACGAGGCA
GCGCGGCTATCGTGGCTGGCCACGACGGGCGTTCCTTGCGCAGCTGTGCTCGACGTTGTCACTGAAGCGG
GAAGGGACTGGCTGCTATTGGGCGAAGTGCCGGGGCAGGATCTCCTGTCATCTCACCTTGCTCCTGCCGA
GAAAGTATCCATCATGGCTGATGCAATGCGGCGGCTGCATACGCTTGATCCGGCTACCTGCCCATTCGAC
CACCAAGCGAAACATCGCATCGAGCGAGCACGTACTCGGATGGAAGCCGGTCTTGTCGATCAGGATGATC
TGGACGAAGAGCATCAGGGGCTCGCGCCAGCCGAACTGTTCGCCAGGCTCAAGGCGCGCATGCCCGACGG
CGAGGATCTCGTCGTGACCCATGGCGATGCCTGCTTGCCGAATATCATGGTGGAAAATGGCCGCTTTTCT
GGATTCATCGACTGTGGCCGGCTGGGTGTGGCGGACCGCTATCAGGACATAGCGTTGGCTACCCGTGATA
TTGCTGAAGAGCTTGGCGGCGAATGGGCTGACCGCTTCCTCGTGCTTTACGGTATCGCCGCTCCCGATTC
GCAGCGCATCGCCTTCTATCGCCTTCTTGACGAGTTCTTCTGAGCGGGACTCTGGGGTTCGAAATGACCG
ACCAAGCGACGCCCAACCTGCCATCACGAGATTTCGATTCCACCGCCGCCTTCTATGAAAGGTTGGGCTT
CGGAATCGTTTTCCGGGACGCCGGCTGGATGATCCTCCAGCGCGGGGATCTCATGCTGGAGTTCTTCGCC
CACCCCAACTTGTTTATTGCAGCTTATAATGGTTACAAATAAAGCAATAGCATCACAAATTTCACAAATA
AAGCATTTTTTTCACTGCATTCTAGTTGTGGTTTGTCCAAACTCATCAATGTATCTTATCATGTCTGTAT
ACCGTCGACCTCTAGCTAGAGCTTGGCGTAATCATGGTCATAGCTGTTTCCTGTGTGAAATTGTTATCCG
CTCACAATTCCACACAACATACGAGCCGGAAGCATAAAGTGTAAAGCCTGGGGTGCCTAATGAGTGAGCT
AACTCACATTAATTGCGTTGCGCTCACTGCCCGCTTTCCAGTCGGGAAACCTGTCGTGCCAGCTGCATTA
ATGAATCGGCCAACGCGCGGGGAGAGGCGGTTTGCGTATTGGGCGCTCTTCCGCTTCCTCGCTCACTGAC
TCGCTGCGCTCGGTCGTTCGGCTGCGGCGAGCGGTATCAGCTCACTCAAAGGCGGTAATACGGTTATCCA
CAGAATCAGGGGATAACGCAGGAAAGAACATGTGAGCAAAAGGCCAGCAAAAGGCCAGGAACCGTAAAAA
GGCCGCGTTGCTGGCGTTTTTCCATAGGCTCCGCCCCCCTGACGAGCATCACAAAAATCGACGCTCAAGT
CAGAGGTGGCGAAACCCGACAGGACTATAAAGATACCAGGCGTTTCCCCCTGGAAGCTCCCTCGTGCGCT
CTCCTGTTCCGACCCTGCCGCTTACCGGATACCTGTCCGCCTTTCTCCCTTCGGGAAGCGTGGCGCTTTC
TCATAGCTCACGCTGTAGGTATCTCAGTTCGGTGTAGGTCGTTCGCTCCAAGCTGGGCTGTGTGCACGAA
CCCCCCGTTCAGCCCGACCGCTGCGCCTTATCCGGTAACTATCGTCTTGAGTCCAACCCGGTAAGACACG
ACTTATCGCCACTGGCAGCAGCCACTGGTAACAGGATTAGCAGAGCGAGGTATGTAGGCGGTGCTACAGA
GTTCTTGAAGTGGTGGCCTAACTACGGCTACACTAGAAGAACAGTATTTGGTATCTGCGCTCTGCTGAAG
CCAGTTACCTTCGGAAAAAGAGTTGGTAGCTCTTGATCCGGCAAACAAACCACCGCTGGTAGCGGTTTTT
TTGTTTGCAAGCAGCAGATTACGCGCAGAAAAAAAGGATCTCAAGAAGATCCTTTGATCTTTTCTACGGG
GTCTGACGCTCAGTGGAACGAAAACTCACGTTAAGGGATTTTGGTCATGAGATTATCAAAAAGGATCTTC
ACCTAGATCCTTTTAAATTAAAAATGAAGTTTTAAATCAATCTAAAGTATATATGAGTAAACTTGGTCTG
ACAGTTACCAATGCTTAATCAGTGAGGCACCTATCTCAGCGATCTGTCTATTTCGTTCATCCATAGTTGC
CTGACTCCCCGTCGTGTAGATAACTACGATACGGGAGGGCTTACCATCTGGCCCCAGTGCTGCAATGATA
CCGCGAGACCCACGCTCACCGGCTCCAGATTTATCAGCAATAAACCAGCCAGCCGGAAGGGCCGAGCGCA
GAAGTGGTCCTGCAACTTTATCCGCCTCCATCCAGTCTATTAATTGTTGCCGGGAAGCTAGAGTAAGTAG
TTCGCCAGTTAATAGTTTGCGCAACGTTGTTGCCATTGCTACAGGCATCGTGGTGTCACGCTCGTCGTTT
GGTATGGCTTCATTCAGCTCCGGTTCCCAACGATCAAGGCGAGTTACATGATCCCCCATGTTGTGCAAAA
AAGCGGTTAGCTCCTTCGGTCCTCCGATCGTTGTCAGAAGTAAGTTGGCCGCAGTGTTATCACTCATGGT
TATGGCAGCACTGCATAATTCTCTTACTGTCATGCCATCCGTAAGATGCTTTTCTGTGACTGGTGAGTAC
TCAACCAAGTCATTCTGAGAATAGTGTATGCGGCGACCGAGTTGCTCTTGCCCGGCGTCAATACGGGATA
ATACCGCGCCACATAGCAGAACTTTAAAAGTGCTCATCATTGGAAAACGTTCTTCGGGGCGAAAACTCTC
AAGGATCTTACCGCTGTTGAGATCCAGTTCGATGTAACCCACTCGTGCACCCAACTGATCTTCAGCATCT
TTTACTTTCACCAGCGTTTCTGGGTGAGCAAAAACAGGAAGGCAAAATGCCGCAAAAAAGGGAATAAGGG
CGACACGGAAATGTTGAATACTCATACTCTTCCTTTTTCAATATTATTGAAGCATTTATCAGGGTTATTG
TCTCATGAGCGGATACATATTTGAATGTATTTAGAAAAATAAACAAATAGGGGTTCCGCGCACATTTCCC
CGAAAAGTGCCACCTGACGTC
Features (pLannotate 1.2.2; 22 found; start..end, strand, type, name):
     28..80      -  misc_feature   bom (fragment): basis of mobility region from pBR322
    235..614     +  enhancer       CMV enhancer: human cytomegalovirus immediate early enhancer
    615..818     +  promoter       CMV promoter: human cytomegalovirus (CMV) immediate early promoter
    814..847     +  LTR            5' LTR (truncated) (fragment): truncated 5' long terminal repeat (LTR) from HIV-1
    863..881     +  promoter       T7 promoter: promoter for bacteriophage T7 RNA polymerase
    966..1400    +  CDS            VN155(I152L) (fragment): improved N-terminal fragment of mVenus for use in bimolecular fluorescence complementation (BiFC) (Kodama and Hu, 2010)
   1422..1901    +  CDS            Rapgef3 (fragment): RPGF3_MOUSE - Also known as Epac, Epac1. Experimental evidence at protein level: Swiss-Prot protein existence level 1. Guanine nucleotide exchange factor (GEF) for RAP1A and RAP2A small GTPases that is activated by binding cAMP. Through simultaneous binding of PDE3B to RAPGEF3 and PIK3R6 is assembled in a signaling complex in which it activates the PI3K gamma complex and which is involved in angiogenesis. Plays a role in the modulation of the cAMP- induced dynamic control of endothelial barrier function through a pathway that is independent on Rho-mediated signaling. Required for the actin rea
   1907..2189    +  CDS            EYFP (fragment): enhanced YFP mammalian codon-optimized
   2222..2446    +  polyA_signal   bGH poly(A) signal: bovine growth hormone polyadenylation signal
   2450..2471    +  promoter       SV40 promoter (fragment): SV40 enhancer and early promoter
   2492..2920    +  rep_origin     f1 ori (sequence partly withheld): f1 bacteriophage origin of replication; arrow indicates direction of (+) strand synthesis
   2934..3263    +  promoter       SV40 promoter: SV40 enhancer and early promoter
   3330..4121    +  CDS            neo: KKA2_KLEPN - Also known as kan, nptII. Experimental evidence at protein level: Swiss-Prot protein existence level 1. Resistance to kanamycin, neomycin, paromomycin, ribostamycin, butirosin and gentamicin B. From Klebsiella pneumoniae.
   4145..4303    +  CDS            ble (fragment): BLE_KLEPN - Experimental evidence at protein level: Swiss-Prot protein existence level 1. Binding protein with a strong affinity to the bleomycin family of antibiotics. Binds to CL990; an antimitotic-antibiotic compound. From Klebsiella pneumoniae.
   4298..4419    +  polyA_signal   SV40 poly(A) signal: SV40 polyadenylation signal
   4492..4508    -  protein_bind   lac operator: The lac repressor binds to the lac operator to inhibit transcription in E. coli. This inhibition can be relieved by adding lactose or isopropyl-β-D-thiogalactopyranoside (IPTG). lac repressor encoded by lacI
   4516..4546    -  promoter       lac promoter: promoter for the E. coli lac operon
   4561..4582    -  protein_bind   CAP binding site: CAP binding activates transcription in the presence of cAMP. E. coli catabolite activator protein
   4595..4687    -  CDS            lacI (fragment): lac repressor; lacI; The lac repressor binds to the lac operator to inhibit transcription in E. coli. This inhibition can be relieved by adding lactose or isopropyl-β-D-thiogalactopyranoside (IPTG).
   4870..5455    -  rep_origin     ori: high-copy-number ColE1/pMB1/pBR322/pUC origin of replication
   5626..6486    -  CDS            AmpR: β-lactamase; bla; confers resistance to ampicillin, carbenicillin, and related antibiotics
   6487..6591    -  promoter       AmpR promoter: bla
