[The description below was written by a language model from this plasmid's Addgene catalogue record and pLannotate feature annotations shown in this document.]
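Description:
nls-Flamindo2 is a mammalian expression plasmid built on the pcDNA3.1(-) backbone that encodes a nuclear-targeted version of Flamindo2, a genetically encoded yellow fluorescent indicator for cAMP. The roughly 1.26 kb insert sits between XhoI and HindIII sites, downstream of the human cytomegalovirus immediate-early enhancer and promoter, and is followed by the bovine growth hormone polyadenylation signal. A T7 promoter lies just upstream of the coding region. The feature table shows how the sensor is organised. An N-terminal portion of a Venus/YFP-type fluorescent protein is followed by a fragment of mouse Rapgef3 (Epac1), a protein that binds cAMP, and then by the remaining C-terminal YFP portion. The cAMP-binding domain is thus inserted within a single yellow fluorescent protein, so that ligand binding can alter its fluorescence. The nuclear localization signal named in the record is not annotated separately. About 85 nt of unannotated sequence lies between the T7 promoter and the first YFP fragment, but the record does not state where the signal sits.

The plasmid is propagated in E. coli through a high-copy ColE1/pUC-type origin and selected with ampicillin via the β-lactamase gene. An f1 origin is also present. An SV40 early promoter drives the neomycin/kanamycin phosphotransferase gene, terminated by the SV40 poly(A) signal, which allows G418 selection of stably transfected mammalian cells. Short matches to an HIV-1 LTR, ble, lacI and bom are fragmentary annotation hits within the backbone rather than functional elements. The construct is intended for imaging cAMP dynamics in the nucleus of living mammalian cells. According to the associated publication title, the indicator has an expanded dynamic range and is suited to dual-colour imaging alongside other indicators.
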