Addgene plasmid #73939: nls-Flamindo2
Purpose: Expresses biosensor for cAMP in mammalian cells with nuclear localization signal
Depositing lab: Tetsuya Kitaguchi. Depositing organization: Waseda University. Publication: Genetically-encoded yellow fluorescent cAMP indicator with an expanded dynamic range for dual-color imaging. Odaka H, Arai S, Inoue T, Kitaguchi T. PLoS One. 2014 Jun 24;9(6):e100252. doi: 10.1371/journal.pone.0100252. eCollection 2014. PONE-D-14-08126 PubMed 24959857.
Backbone
  Vector backbone: pcDNA3.1 (-)
  Backbone size w/o insert (bp): 5359
  Total vector size (bp): 6622
  Vector type: Mammalian Expression
Growth in bacteria
  Bacterial resistance: Ampicillin, 100 μg/mL
  Growth temperature: 37°C
  Growth strain: DH5alpha
  Copy number: Unknown
Gene/Insert
  Gene/Insert name: nls-Flamindo2
  Insert size (bp): 1263
  Promoter: CMV
  Cloning method: Restriction Enzyme; 5′ cloning site XhoI (not destroyed); 3′ cloning site HindIII (not destroyed)
  Sequencing primers: 5′ CMV Forward CGCAAATGGGCGGTAGGCGTG
Terms and licenses: Academic/Nonprofit Terms; Industry Terms: Not Available to Industry
How to cite: nls-Flamindo2 was a gift from Tetsuya Kitaguchi (Addgene plasmid # 73939 ; http://n2t.net/addgene:73939 ; RRID:Addgene_73939)
