>Addgene plasmid #73939 | nls-Flamindo2 | addgene partial sequence | sequence record 147218 | CMV-F 5'-CGCAAATGGGCGGTAGGCGTG-3'
AGCTCTCTGGCTAACTAGAGAACCCACTGCTTACTGGCTTATCGAAATTAATACGACTCACTATAGGGAG
ACCCAAGCTGGCTAGCGTTTAAACGGGCCCTCTAGACTCGAGATGCCCAAGAAGAAGCGCAAGGTGGAGG
ACGTGGATCCCATGGTGAGCAAGGGCGAGGAGCTGTTCACCGGGGTGGTGCCCATCCTGGTCGAGCTGGA
CGGCGACGTAAACGGCCACAAGTTCAGCGTGTCCGGCGAGGGCGAGGGCGATGCCACCTACGGCAAGCTG
ACCCTGAAGTTCATCTGCACCACCGGCAAGCTGCCCGTGCCCTGGCCCACCCTCGTGACCACCTTCGGCT
ACGGCCTGATGTGCTTCGCCCGCTACCCCGACCACATGAAGCAGCACGACTTCTTCAAGTCCGCCATGCC
CGAAGGCTACGTCCAGGAGCGCACCATCTTCTTCAAGGACGACGGCAACTACAAGACCCGCGCCGAGGTG
AAGTTCGAGGGCGACACCCTGGTGAACCGCATCGAGCTGAAGGGCATCGACTTCAAGGAGGACGGCAACA
TCCTGGGGCACAAGCTGGAGTACAACCTCCGCGGGGCACTGAAGAAAGAGGAGCTTGTTGAGGCTATGGC
CCTCCTGTCCCAGCGAGGGCCTGATGCCCTACTCACCGTGGCGCTCCGGAAGCCCCCAGGTCAGCGTACG
GATGAAGAACTGGACCTGATCTTTGAAGAGCTGCTGCATATCAAGGCGGTGGCACACCTTTCTAACTCGG
TGAAGCGGGAACTAGCTGCTGTTCTGCTCTTTGAACCACACAGCAAGGCAGGAACTGTGTTGTTCAGCCA
GGGG
