>Addgene plasmid #73939 | nls-Flamindo2 | addgene partial sequence | sequence record 147219 | BGH-rev 5'-TAGAAGGCACAGTCGAGG-3'
ACAGCTCGTCCATGCCGAGAGTGATCCCGGCGGCGGTCACGAACTCCAGCAGGACCATGTGATCGCGCTT
CTCGTTGGGGTCTTTGCTCAGGGCGGACTGGTAGCTCAGGTAGTGGTTGTCGGGCAGCAGCACGGGGCCG
TCGCCGATGGGGGTGTTCTGCTGGTAGTGGTCGGCGAGCTGCACGCTGCCGTCCTCGATGTTGTGGCGGA
TCTTGAAGTTCACCTTGATGCCGTTCTTCTGCTTGTCGGCCATGATATAGACGTTGTGGCTGTTGAATTC
TTCTTCCAGTCTCATGGTTTTTGCTTCCACATCCTTGATGATGCGGTTGAAGTCCTGCTTGTCCACACGC
AGAAAGTGACAGTTATTTTCTCGAAGGATGATGGTGGCTGCCCGAGGTGCGTCGTTCACCAGAGCCAGCT
GTCCAAAGTCATCTCCCTCGTGCAACGTGGTCACCAGCCCCTTGCCATGGGTCACCACATTGACAGATCC
CTTCCAGATAATGTACCACGAGGTACCCTTGTCCCCCTGGCTGAACAACACAGTTCCTGCCTTGCTGTGT
GGTTCAAAGAGCAGAACAGCAGCTAGTTCCCGCTTCACCGAGTTAGAAAGGTGTGCCACCGCCTTGATAT
GCAGCAGCTCTTCAAAGATCAGGTCCAGTTCTTCATCCGTACGCTGACCTGGGGGCTTCCGGAGCGCCAC
GGTGAGTAGGGCATCAGGCCCTCGCTGGGACAGGAGGGCCATAGCCTCAACAAGCTCCTCTTTCTTCAGT
GCCCCGCGGAGGTTGTACTCCAGCTTGTGCCCCAGGATGTTGCCGTCCTCCTTGAAGTCGATGCCCTTCA
GCTCGATGCGGTTCACCAGG
